Addgene plasmid #48036: pICH83955
Purpose: (Empty Backbone)
Depositing lab: Sylvestre Marillonnet. Depositing organization: Leibniz Institute of Plant Biochemistry (IPB). Publication: A modular cloning system for standardized assembly of multigene constructs. Weber E, Engler C, Gruetzner R, Werner S, Marillonnet S. PLoS One. 2011 Feb 18;6(2):e16765. doi: 10.1371/journal.pone.0016765. PubMed 21364738.
Backbone
  Vector backbone: derived from pBIN19 and pUC19
  Backbone manufacturer: self-made
  Backbone size (bp): 4349
  Vector type: Unspecified
  Selectable markers: violacein synthetic operon
Growth in bacteria
  Bacterial resistance: Ampicillin, 100 μg/mL
  Growth temperature: 37°C
  Growth strain: DH10B
  Copy number: High Copy
Gene/Insert
  Gene/Insert name: None
Terms and licenses: Academic/Nonprofit Terms; Industry Terms: Not Available to Industry
Depositor comments: level 2 end linker
How to cite: pICH83955 was a gift from Sylvestre Marillonnet (Addgene plasmid # 48036 ; http://n2t.net/addgene:48036 ; RRID:Addgene_48036)
