[The description below was written by a language model from this plasmid's Addgene catalogue record and pLannotate feature annotations shown in this document.]
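Description:
pICH83955 is an empty-backbone plasmid from a modular cloning (MoClo) system for standardized assembly of multigene constructs, and the depositor describes it as a level 2 end linker. The backbone is self-made from pBIN19 and pUC19 elements, and the catalogue leaves the vector type unspecified. The annotated sequence carries a high-copy ColE1/pUC origin alongside the broad-host-range IncP replication system, oriV plus the trfA initiator gene. It also carries the bla gene with its own promoter, which gives ampicillin resistance in E. coli. Nopaline-type T-DNA right and left border repeats are present, reflecting the binary-vector ancestry. The record does not state whether this plasmid is itself meant for Agrobacterium-mediated delivery.

There is no gene insert. The payload is a synthetic violacein operon, listed in the catalogue as the selectable marker. The annotation identifies vioA, vioB and vioC from Chromobacterium violaceum, which encode steps in converting L-tryptophan to the purple pigment violacein or a related compound. There is an unannotated gap between vioB and vioC, and vioD and vioE were not called by the software, so the exact operon composition is not clear from the table. No promoter for the operon is annotated. In cloning systems of this kind, a pigment cassette usually serves as a visual colony-colour screen that marks clones carrying or lacking the cassette. The restriction sites and fusion overhangs that define the end-linker function are not annotated. The stated backbone size of 4349 bp matches the replication and resistance portion, while the full sequence record of 10,988 nt includes the violacein cassette.
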