Features (pLannotate 1.2.2; 10 found; start..end, strand, type, name):
     50..74      +  misc_feature   RB T-DNA repeat: right border repeat from nopaline C58 T-DNA
    233..1378    -  CDS            trfA: TRFA_ECOLX - Experimental evidence at protein level: Swiss-Prot protein existence level 1. Also involved in plasmid copy number control, promoting intermolecular coupling of protein bound iterons at oriV, which inhibits replication initiation. From Escherichia coli.
   1714..2302    -  rep_origin     ori: high-copy-number ColE1/pMB1/pBR322/pUC origin of replication
   2473..3333    -  CDS            AmpR: β-lactamase; bla; confers resistance to ampicillin, carbenicillin, and related antibiotics
   3334..3438    -  promoter       AmpR promoter: bla
   3525..4156    -  rep_origin     oriV: incP origin of replication
   4248..4272    +  misc_feature   LB T-DNA repeat: left border repeat from nopaline C58 T-DNA
   4612..5853    +  CDS            vioA: VIOA_CHRVO - Experimental evidence at protein level: Swiss-Prot protein existence level 1. The enzyme generates the imine form of indole 3-pyruvate (IPA) from L-tryptophan (L-Trp), with concomitant two-electron reduction of O(2) to H(2)O(2). From Chromobacterium violaceum (strain ATCC 12472 / DSM 30191 / JCM 1249 / NBRC 12614 / NCIMB 9131 / NCTC 9757).
   5942..8959    +  CDS            vioB: VIOB_CHRVO - Experimental evidence at protein level: Swiss-Prot protein existence level 1. Catalyzes the hydrogen peroxide-dependent dimerization of two L-tryptophan-derived molecules (imine form of indole 3-pyruvate (IPA)), to form an uncharacterized product suggested to be indole-3-pyruvate imine dimer that can spontaneously convert into dichlorochromopyrrolate (CPA). The uncharacterized product is the substrate of VioE. From Chromobacterium violaceum (strain ATCC 12472 / DSM 30191 / JCM 1249 / NBRC 12614 / NCIMB 9131 / NCTC 9757).
   9589..10875   +  CDS            vioC: VIOC_CHRVO - Experimental evidence at protein level: Swiss-Prot protein existence level 1. Catalyzes the hydroxylation of the 16-position of protoviolaceinate and protodeoxyviolaceinate to form violacein and deoxyviolacein, respectively. From Chromobacterium violaceum (strain ATCC 12472 / DSM 30191 / JCM 1249 / NBRC 12614 / NCIMB 9131 / NCTC 9757).
>Addgene plasmid #48036 | pICH83955 | depositor full sequence | sequence record 69036 | Full Sequence
GTGGCGTCTCAGGGATTGTCTTCACGAAGTGGTTTAAACTATCAGTGTTTGACAGGATATATTGGCGGGT
AAACCTAAGAGAAAAGAGCGTTTATTAGAATAATCGGATATTTAAAAGGGCGTGAAAAGGTTTATCCGTT
CGTCCATTTGTATGTGCATGCCAACCACAGGGTTCCCCAGATCAGGCGCTGGCTGCTGAACCCCCAGCCG
GAACTGACCCCACAAGGCCCTAGCGTTTGCAATGCACCAGGTCATCATTGACCCAGGCGTGTTCCACCAG
GCCGCTGCCTCGCAACTCTTCGCAGGCTTCGCCGACCTGCTCGCGCCACTTCTTCACGCGGGTGGAATCC
GATCCGCACATGAGGCGGAAGGTTTCCAGCTTGAGCGGGTACGGCTCCCGGTGCGAGCTGAAATAGTCGA
ACATCCGTCGGGCCGTCGGCGACAGCTTGCGGTACTTCTCCCATATGAATTTCGTGTAGTGGTCGCCAGC
AAACAGCACGACGATTTCCTCGTCGATCAGGACCTGGCAACGGGACGTTTTCTTGCCACGGTCCAGGACG
CGGAAGCGGTGCAGCAGCGACACCGATTCCAGGTGCCCAACGCGGTCGGACGTGAAGCCCATCGCCGTCG
CCTGTAGGCGCGACAGGCATTCCTCGGCCTTCGTGTAATACCGGCCATTGATCGACCAGCCCAGGTCCTG
GCAAAGCTCGTAGAACGTGAAGGTGATCGGCTCGCCGATAGGGGTGCGCTTCGCGTACTCCAACACCTGC
TGCCACACCAGTTCGTCATCGTCGGCCCGCAGCTCGACGCCGGTGTAGGTGATCTTCACGTCCTTGTTGA
CGTGGAAAATGACCTTGTTTTGCAGCGCCTCGCGCGGGATTTTCTTGTTGCGCGTGGTGAACAGGGCAGA
GCGGGCCGTGTCGTTTGGCATCGCTCGCATCGTGTCCGGCCACGGCGCAATATCGAACAAGGAAAGCTGC
ATTTCCTTGATCTGCTGCTTCGTGTGTTTCAGCAACGCGGCCTGCTTGGCCTCGCTGACCTGTTTTGCCA
GGTCCTCGCCGGCGGTTTTTCGCTTCTTGGTCGTCATAGTTCCTCGCGTGTCGATGGTCATCGACTTCGC
CAAACCTGCCGCCTCCTGTTCAAGACGACGCGAACGCTCCACGGCGGCCGATGGCGCGGGCAGGGCAGGG
GGAGCCAGTTGCACGCTGTCGCGCTCGATCTTGGCCGTAGCTTGCTGGACCATCGAGCCGACGGACTGGA
AGGTTTCGCGGGGCGCACGCATGACGGTGCGGCTTGCGATGGTTTCGGCATCCTCGGCGGAAAACCCCGC
GTCGATCAGTTCTTGCCTGTATGCCTTCCGGTCAAACGTCCGATTCATTCACCCTCCTTGCGGGATTGCC
CCGACTCACGCCGGGGCAATGTGCCCTTATTCCTGATTTGACCCGCCTGGTGCCTTGGTGTCCAGATAAT
CCACCTTATCGGCAATGAAGTCGGTCCCGTAGACCGTCTGGCCGTCCTTCTCGTACTTGGTATTCCGAAT
CTTGCCCTGCACGAATACCAGCGACCCCTTGCCCAAATACTTGCCGTGGGCCTCGGCCTGAGAGCCAAAA
CACTTGATGCGGAAGAAGTCGGTGCGCTCCTGCTTGTCGCCGGCATCGTTGCGCCACATCTAGGATCTGC
CAGGAACCGTAAAAAGGCCGCGTTGCTGGCGTTTTTCCATAGGCTCCGCCCCCCTGACGAGCATCACAAA
AATCGACGCTCAAGTCAGAGGTGGCGAAACCCGACAGGACTATAAAGATACCAGGCGTTTCCCCCTGGAA
GCTCCCTCGTGCGCTCTCCTGTTCCGACCCTGCCGCTTACCGGATACCTGTCCGCCTTTCTCCCTTCGGG
AAGCGTGGCGCTTTCTCATAGCTCACGCTGTAGGTATCTCAGTTCGGTGTAGGTCGTTCGCTCCAAGCTG
GGCTGTGTGCACGAACCCCCCGTTCAGCCCGACCGCTGCGCCTTATCCGGTAACTATCGTCTTGAGTCCA
ACCCGGTAAGACACGACTTATCGCCACTGGCAGCAGCCACTGGTAACAGGATTAGCAGAGCGAGGTATGT
AGGCGGTGCTACAGAGTTCTTGAAGTGGTGGCCTAACTACGGCTACACTAGAAGGACAGTATTTGGTATC
TGCGCTCTGCTGAAGCCAGTTACCTTCGGAAAAAGAGTTGGTAGCTCTTGATCCGGCAAACAAACCACCG
CTGGTAGCGGTGGTTTTTTTGTTTGCAAGCAGCAGATTACGCGCAGAAAAAAAGGATCTCAAGAAGATCC
TTTGATCTTTTCTACGGGGTCTGACGCTCAGTGGAACGAAAACTCACGTTAAGGGATTTTGGTCATGAGA
TTATCAAAAAGGATCTTCACCTAGATCCTTTTAAATTAAAAATGAAGTTTTAAATCAATCTAAAGTATAT
ATGAGTAAACTTGGTCTGACAGTTACCAATGCTTAATCAGTGAGGCACCTATCTCAGCGATCTGTCTATT
TCGTTCATCCATAGTTGCCTGACTCCCCGTCGTGTAGATAACTACGATACGGGAGGGCTTACCATCTGGC
CCCAGTGCTGCAATGATACCGCGAGAACCACGCTCACCGGCTCCAGATTTATCAGCAATAAACCAGCCAG
CCGGAAGGGCCGAGCGCAGAAGTGGTCCTGCAACTTTATCCGCCTCCATCCAGTCTATTAATTGTTGCCG
GGAAGCTAGAGTAAGTAGTTCGCCAGTTAATAGTTTGCGCAACGTTGTTGCCATTGCTACAGGCATCGTG
GTGTCACGCTCGTCGTTTGGTATGGCTTCATTCAGCTCCGGTTCCCAACGATCAAGGCGAGTTACATGAT
CCCCCATGTTGTGCAAAAAAGCGGTTAGCTCCTTCGGTCCTCCGATCGTTGTCAGAAGTAAGTTGGCCGC
AGTGTTATCACTCATGGTTATGGCAGCACTGCATAATTCTCTTACTGTCATGCCATCCGTAAGATGCTTT
TCTGTGACTGGTGAGTACTCAACCAAGTCATTCTGAGAATAGTGTATGCGGCGACCGAGTTGCTCTTGCC
CGGCGTCAATACGGGATAATACCGCGCCACATAGCAGAACTTTAAAAGTGCTCATCATTGGAAAACGTTC
TTCGGGGCGAAAACTCTCAAGGATCTTACCGCTGTTGAGATCCAGTTCGATGTAACCCACTCGTGCACCC
AACTGATCTTCAGCATCTTTTACTTTCACCAGCGTTTCTGGGTGAGCAAAAACAGGAAGGCAAAATGCCG
CAAAAAAGGGAATAAGGGCGACACGGAAATGTTGAATACTCATACTCTTCCTTTTTCAATATTATTGAAG
CATTTATCAGGGTTATTGTCTCATGAGCGGATACATATTTGAATGTATTTAGAAAAATAAACAAATAGGG
GTTCCGCGCACGAATTGGCCAGCGCTGCCATTTTTGGGGTGAGGCCGTTCGCGGCCGAGGGGCGCAGCCC
CTGGGGGGATGGGAGGCCCGCGTTAGCGGGCCGGGAGGGTTCGAGAAGGGGGGGCACCCCCCTTCGGCGT
GCGCGGTCACGCGCACAGGGCGCAGCCCTGGTTAAAAACAAGGTTTATAAATATTGGTTTAAAAGCAGGT
TAAAAGACAGGTTAGCGGTGGCCGAAAAACGGGCGGAAACCCTTGCAAATGCTGGATTTTCTGCCTGTGG
ACAGCCCCTCAAATGTCAATAGGTGCGCCCCTCATCTGTCAGCACTCTGCCCCTCAAGTGTCAAGGATCG
CGCCCCTCATCTGTCAGTAGTCGCGCCCCTCAAGTGTCAATACCGCAGGGCACTTATCCCCAGGCTTGTC
CACATCATCTGTGGGAAACTCGCGTAAAATCAGGCGTTTTCGCCGATTTGCGAGGCTGGCCAGCTCCACG
TCGCCGGCCGAAATCGAGCCTGCCCCTCATCTGTCAACGCCGCGCCGGGTGAGTCGGCCCCTCAAGTGTC
AACGTCCGCCCCTCATCTGTCAGTGAGGGCCAAGTTTTCCGCGAGGTATCCACAACGCCGGCGGCCGCGG
TGTCTCGCACACGGCTTCGACGGCGTTTCTGGCGCGTTTGCAGGGCCATAGACGGCCGCCAGCCCAGCGG
CGAGGGCAACCAGCCCGGTGAGCGTCGCAAAGGAGATCCTGATCTGACTGATGGGCTGCCTGTATCGAGT
GGTGATTTTGTGCCGAGCTGCCGGTCGGGGAGCTGTTGGCTGGCTGGTGGCAGGATATATTGTGGTGTAA
ACAAATTGACGCTTAGACAACTTAATAACACATTGCGGACGTTTTTAATGTACTGGGGTGGATGCAGTGG
GCCCCACTCTGTGAAGACAATGCCTGAGACGCCAGTGGTATGGGGTACCGCACGGTCTGCCAATCCGACG
GAGGTTTATGAATTTTCCACCTTTTCCACAAGCTCAACTAGTATTAACGATGTGGATTTAGCAAAAAAAA
CCTGTAACCCTAAATGTAAAATAACGGGTAAGCCTGCCAACCATGTTATGGCAGATTAAGCGTCTTTTTG
AAGGGCACCGCATCTTTCGCGTTGCCGTAAATGTATCCGTTTAGCAANVAGGADNNNNNNAATGAGCACG
TATTCTGACATTTGCATCGTTGGCGCCGGCATAGGAGGCTTGACTTGCGCCAACAACCTGATCGACGCCG
CCGCCGGCAGGAACCTGCGCATCCGCGTATTCGACCTGAATGCCACCGTAGGCGGCCGCATCCAGTCGCG
GAAAATAGATGGCGAGGAAATCGCCGAACTCGGCGCCGCCCGCTACTCGCCGCAGCTGCATCCGCATTTC
CAGCAACTCATGCAGGGCAGCGGCTTGCCGCATGCGGTCTACCCGTTCACCGAGGTCATCTCCCACGATA
GCGTGCTGGAGGAGCTGAAGGCAACGCTGGATGAGCTGAGCCCGATGCTGAAAATGCATCCGAACGACTC
CTTCCTCGAGTTCGTCAGCCATTACCTGGGCGCCGCCAAGGCCAGCCACATCATCAAGGCGACCGGCTAT
GACGCCCTGCTGCTGCCGATGGTGTCGGCGGCCATGGCCTACGACATCATCAAGAAGCACCCGGAAACGC
AGCACTTTACGGAAAACGCCGCCAACCAGTGGCACTACGCCACCGACGGCTACCACGAATTGCTGTGCCA
GTTGCAGCACCAGGCCCAGGTCGCCGGGGTGGAATTCAGGCTCGAACACCGCTTGCTGTCCGTTGAAAAA
TCGGGCGCCGACCATGTGCTCGCCTTCAGCCACCATGGCGACACGCAGATGCACCGCACGCGCCATCTGG
TGATGGCCATCCCGCCGTCCGCCATGCCGCGCCTGAACCTGGATTTCCCGAACGCCTGGAGTCCGTTCCA
ATACGACTCGCTGCCCCTGTTCAAGGGATTCTTCACGTTCGACACAGCCTGGTGGGATGCGCTGGGGCTG
ACCGACAAGGTGCTGATGGCGGCAAATCCCCTGCGCAAGATCTACTTCAAGAGCGACAAATACGTGCTGT
TCTACACCGACAGCAAAAGCGCCACCTACTGGCGGGACAGCCTGGAGCTTGGTGAGGACGTATACCTGGA
GCGTGTCCGCAGCCACCTGGAAGAAGTCCTGCCGCTCGATGGCCAGCCTCTGCCGCAGATCAAGGCGCAC
TTCCACAAGTTCTGGCCGCATGGCGTCGAGTTTTGCGTGGAGCCGGAAGCCGACCACCCGGCCATCCTGC
TGCACCGGGACGGCATCATCTCCTGCTCGGATGCCTATACCGCGCATTGCGGCTGGATGGAAGGCAGCCT
GATCAGCGCCCAGCACGCCAGCGGCCTGTTGCTGCAGCGCCTCGATCAACGGACGGAAGAAGAAGCTGCC
AACGATACCTTCATCACTTCCTCGACCGAGCGCGCATGAGCTTACTANVAGGADNNNNNNAATGAGCCTA
CTTGACTTCCCCCGCCTGCATTTTCGGGGTTTTGCCCGCGCCAATGTGCCGACGGGGAATCGCAATACGC
ACGGCAACATCGATATCGCCACGAATGCGGTATCGATGGCGGGCGAGGCTGTCGACCTGAGCCGGCCGCC
AGCCGAATTCCATGCGCACCTGAAACAGCTCGCCCCCCGCTTCAACGCACAGGGCAAGCCCGATCCGGAC
GGCATCTTCAGCCAGGCGACAGGCTATAATTTTTGCGGGAACAACCATTTCTCGTGGGAAAACGCGCGGA
TCACGGGCGTCCAGTTGCGTGATGGCGAGGTCGATACCCAGGACGCGCTGGTGGGCGCCAAGCTGGGCCT
GTGGGGCCACTACAACGAGTACCTGCGCACGACGTTCAACCGCGCAAGGTGGATCGACAACAACCCGGCG
CAGCCCGACACCACGCTGATCTACGCGGGCCAGTTCACCTTGAGCGACAAGCTGGCCACGCCCAATACGC
CCACGCTGTTCACGGCCGACATCGCGCAGGCGCACTCGGTACGCTGGCTCGGCAGCGGCCACATCACGGA
ACGCAGCGGGCATTTCCTGGACGAGGAATTCGGCCGCTCCAGGCTGTTCCAGTTTTCCGTGGCCAAGCAG
GACCCGCATTTCCTGTTCAATCCGGACCTGCCGCTGCCGGCCAGTATGCATGCCTTGCAGCAAGCCCTGG
CCGACGACGAGGTGCTGGGCCTGACGGTGCAATACTGCCTGTTCAATATGTCGACGCCGCAAAAACCCGA
TTCGCCCGTGTTCTACGACCTGGCCGGCAGCATCGGCCTGTGGCGGCGCGGCGAGCTGGCCACCTATCCG
GCCGGCCGCCTGCTGCAGCCGCGCCAGGGCAGCCTGGGGCCGGTGCTGGTGAAAGTGCATGCGGATCGCG
TGAGTTTCAACATGCCTACCGCAATCCCGTTTACTACCCGTGATGCCGGGGCTGTATCCGAGCAGCATCC
GACACATGCGCTGGGTGGTAAACAAGCATTGGGCGATCTGCTGCTGCACGATGGGGCAGGGACCGTACTC
GCCCGTATTCCGGAACAGTTGTATCGCGACTATTGGCGTCATCATGGCGTGTTTGATGTTCCATTACAGC
ATGCGGGAGCTGCACCAGGTTCTCTTTCGCTCGGTTCAGCCCAGGCACAGTGGGATGAAGCCGATTGGGT
CCTCCAAAGCGATTCTAACCAGCTGTACCTGGAGGCACCGAATCGCAACAAACACGAGCAGTTTCCGCAG
ACCATCACGGTTCAATCGCGTTTCCGTGGTGAACTGGCTGCACCTCCGTCACTGGCCGAAGCGGAAGATG
GCGTCCTCTTAGCCGTCGAGCAGCAACCGAGTCCGTTAGGCCACGGCTATACCACGCTGACCCTCACAGG
TCGTAAACCGGGAGCAACGCGCATTGTCCTTGGAACTGGCAAAGCGAAACAGTATCTTGGCGTGCGGGTT
CTGCCGGATGACTGGGACTTAGACGACGTTCCAGCAGAACAAGTGGACTATGCCTTCTTGTACCGCCATG
TGATGAGTTACTACGAATTGGTTTACCCCTTTATGTCCGATAAGGTGTTCAGCCTGGCTGATCAGTGCAA
ATGCGAAACGTATTCACGCCTGATGTGGCAGATGTGTGACCCGCAAAATCGGGACAAAAGCTACTACATG
CCCAGCACTCGCGAACTGTCGCTGCCTAAATCCCGCTTGTTTCTGAAATATCTGACCCAAGTAGAAGCCG
CCGCGGCCGCAAAAGCGGCGGCTCCGGAACCAGCGGCGCCTCATGCGATTGGCGGCAAAGCTGAACTGAT
AGATGAGCTGAAGAAGGCGATTGACCTGGAATTAAGCCTGATGCTGCAGTATCTGTACGCTGCGTATAGC
ATCCCGAATTATGCGCAAGGTGCCGCGTTGGTGCAGTCTGGTCGCTGGCTTCCCGCGGAACTGGAGTTAG
CGTGTGGCGCCGAGGATCGGCGCCGCAACAGCGGCACGCGCGGCGCGCTGCTGGAAATCGCCCATGAAGA
AATGATTCACTACTTATTGGTGAACAATGTATTGATGGCGCTTGGCGAACCGTTTTACAGCGGTACCCCG
CTGCTGGGCCAGCAGGCGCGCCAGCGTTTCGGCCTGGACACGGAATTTGCGTTCGAACCATTTTCCGAAC
ACGTGCTGGCCCGCTTCGTGCGTTTTGAATGGCCCGACTACATTCCCACGCCGGGCAAATCCATCGCCAC
CTTCTATATCGCGATCCGCCAGGCCCTGGCCGAGCTGCCCGGCCTGTTCGAAAGCGGCGGCGGCAAGCGC
GGCGGCGAGCACCACCTGTTCCTGAAAGAACTGACCAACCGCGCCTATCCCGGCTACCAGCTGGAAGTAT
CCGACCGCGACAGCGCGTTGTTCGCCATCGATTTCGTCACGGAACAGGGCGAAGGCGTGGCCGTCGATTC
GCCGCATTTCGCCTCCTCGCACTTCCAGCGGCTGCGCGCCATCGCCGGCAGGTTTTCGGCCTGCGACAAG
CCGTTCGAACCGGCGCTGCCGGCGCTGAAGAATCCCGTGCTGGAAGCGCGCGCGGACTGCAGCGTGGTGA
CCGATCAGAAGGCGCGCGCGCTGATGCAGCTGTATCAGGGCTGCTATGAACTGACCTTCCTGATGATGGC
GCACCATTTTGCGCAGCAGCCGCTGGGCAGCCTGCGCCGCTCGCGCCTGATGAACGCGTCCATCGACATC
ATGACAGGCCTGTTGCGCCCCCTGTCGGCGGCCCTGATGAACATGCCGTCCGGCCTGCCTGGCCGCCATG
CTGGACCGCCCGTGCCCGAGCCGGTCAGCAGCCGGGTCAGCAGCGACTACAGCCTGGGCTGCGACATGCT
GGCGCAGAGATGCCTGGCGCTGGCGCAGTACGCGCGCAGCCTGGAGAGCGATGCTATCGGCATGGCGCCG
ATAGAAATGTTGGAGTTTTTTAATCAGCAACTTACCGATTTATCTCGGGGAAAGATGTCAAGAGAGGCTT
GAGCTTTTACNVAGGADNNNNNNAATGCCGACACACGTCAGCCCGCCGCTGCTGCCGATGCAATGGAGCA
GCGCCTATGTTTCCTACTGGACGCCGATGCAGGCGGATGACCAGGTCACCTCCGGCTATTGCTGGTTCGA
CTATGCGCGCAATATCTGCCGCATCGACGGCCTGTTCAACCCCTGGTCGGAAAAGGAACATGGACACCTG
CTGTGGATGTCGGAAATCGGCGACGCCAGGCGCGAACAAAGCCGCAAGCAGAAAGTGGCCTACGCAAGGC
AAGCGGAGGCGGCTGGCGAGCAGCTGCAGGGCACGGCGCTGGCCGATGAGGTGACCCCGTTCCATGAGCT
GTTCCTGCCGCAGGCGGTGCTGCTGGACGGCGGTGCCCGTCACGACGGCCGCCATACCGTGCTGGGCCGG
GAGGCGGACGCCTGGGTAGTCGAGCGGGCGGGCAAGCCGCCATCGGTCTTTTACCTGGAGGCCGGTGGCA
ACCGCCTGCTGCGCATGGTCACCGGCAATGACCCGCAGCACCTGTCGGTACGCGACTTTCCCAACCTGTT
TGTCAGCGACATTCCGGACAGCGTCTTTACGTCTTGCAACACCTGAGCTTCAGANVAGGADNNNNNNAAT
GCATAAAATCATTATCGTCGGCGGAGGCCTGGCAGGCAGCCTCAGCGCTATTTATCTGGCGCAACGGGGG
CACGATGTCCACGTTGTCGAAAAGCGCGGCGATCCGCTGCTGGAGAATGCCGCAAACGCCGACCCCGTCA
ACTCGCGCGCCATCGGCGTGAGCATGACGGTACGCGGCATCAAGGCCGTCCTGGCCGCCGGCATCAGCAA
GCAGGAGCTCGACCAGTGCGGCGAACCCATCGTCGGCATGGCATTCAGCGTGGGCGGCCGGCACCGGATA
CGCGAGCTGACCCCGCTCGAAGGCCTGTTCCCCCTGTCGCTGGACCGCACCGCCTTCCAGCGCCTGCTGA
ACCGGCATGCCGCCCTGCATGAGGTGAAGTATTACTTTGAGCATAAATGCCTGGATGTCGACCTGGAAAG
AAAGATCGTGCTGATCCAGGGCCCGGACGGCGCCTTGCAGAAGCTGCATGGCGACCTGGTCATTGGCGCC
GACGGCGCCCACTCTGCCGTGCGGCGCGCCATGCAAAGCGGCATGCGCCGTTTCGAGTTCAGGCAAAGTT
ACTTCCGCCACGGCTACAAGACGCTGGTGTTGCCGAACGCGGCGGATCTGGGTTTCAGGAAGGATTTGCT
GTACTTCTTCGGCATGGATTCCAAGGGCCTGTTTGCCGGCCGCGCGGCCACCATCCCGGACGGCAGCATC
AGCTTTGCCCTGTGCCTGCCCTACACCGGCACGCCCAGCCTGGGCACGCTCAACCGCGAAGCCATGGCCG
ATTTCTTCAGCCGCTACTTCGGCACCCTGCCGCCGGACCGTCGCAAGGAAATGCTGGACCAGTTCATGGC
GCTGCCCAGCAACGACCTCATCAATGTCCGTTCCAGCACCTTCCACTACAAGGCCAATATCCTGCTGATC
GGCGATGCGGCGCATGCCACCGCCCCGTTCCTCGGGCAAGGCATGAACATGGCGCTGGAGGACGTCCACG
TATTCGTGTCCCTGCTGGAAAAGCACGGCAATGCCCTGGGCCCTGCCCTGTCCGAATTCACGCAGCAGCG
CAAGGTGCAGGCGGACGCCATGCAGGACATGGCGATCGCCAACTATGAGGCGCTGAGCAATCCGAACCTG
ATTTTCTTCCTGCAGACGCGCTACACGCGCTACATGCACAAGAAATTCCCCCGTGTTTATCCGCCAGACA
TGGCGGAGAAACTGTACTTCACATCGGTTCCTTACGATGAATTGCAGCAAATCCAGAAGAAACAAAACGT
TTGGTACAAACTTGGAAGGGTAAATTAAGCTTTGTGGCTTTTAAGCCAGCCCCGACACCCGCCAACACCC
GCTGACGCGCCCTGACGGGCTTGTCTGCTCCCGGCATCCGCTTACAGACAAGCTGTGACCCCACTCAA
