>Addgene plasmid #48036 | pICH83955 | addgene partial sequence | sequence record 74404 | LB-F1 5'-gtggtgtaaacaaattgacgc-3'
CATTGCGGACGTTTTTAATGTACTGGGGTGGATGCAGTGGGCCCCACTCTGTGAAGACAATGCCTGAGAC
GCCAGTGGTATGGGGTACCGCACGGTCTGCCAATCCGACGGAGGTTTATGAATTTTCCACCTTTTCCACA
AGCTCAACTAGTATTAACGATGTGGATTTAGCAAAAAAAACCTGTAACCCTAAATGTAAAATAACGGGTA
AGCCTGCCAACCATGTTATGGCAGATTAAGCGTCTTTTTGAAGGGCACCGCATCTTTCGCGTTGCCGTAA
ATGTATCCGTTTAGCAAAAAGGATTAAATTAATGAGCACGTATTCTGACATTTGCATCGTTGGCGCCGGC
ATAGGAGGCTTGACTTGCGCCAACAACCTGATCGACGCCGCCGCCGGCAGGAACCTGCGCATCCGCGTAT
TCGACCTGAATGCCACCGTAGGCGGCCGCATCCAGTCGCGGAAAATAGATGGCGAGGAAATCGCCGAACT
CGGCGCCGCCCGCTACTCGCCGCAGCTGCATCCGCATTTCCAGCAACTCATGCAGGGCAGCGGCTTGCCG
CATGCGGTCTACCCGTTCACCGAGGTCATCTCCCACGATAGCGTGCTGGAGGAGCTGAAGGCAACGCTGG
ATGAGCTGAGCCCGATGCTGAAAATGCATCCGAACGACTCCTTCCTCGAGTTCGTCAGCCATTACCTGGG
CGCCGCCAAGGCCAGCCACATCATCAAGGCGACCGGCTATGACGCCCTGCTGCTGCCGATGGTGTCGGCG
GCCATGGCCTACGACATCATCAAGAAGCACCCGGAAACGCAGCACTTTACGGAAAACGCCGCCAACCAGT
GGCACTACGCCACCGACGGCTACCACGAATTGCTGTGCCAGTTGCAGCACCAGGCCCAGGTCGCCGGGGT
GGAATTCAGGCTCGAACACCGCTTGCTGTCCGTTGAAAAATCGGGCGCCGACCATGTGCTCGCCTTCAGC
CACCATGGCGACACGC
