>Addgene plasmid #48036 | pICH83955 | addgene partial sequence | sequence record 74405 | RB-F1 5'-ggataaaccttttcacgccc-3'
TTCTAATAAACGCTCTTTTCTCTTAGGTTTACCCGCCAATATATCCTGTCAAACACTGATAGTTTAAACC
ACTTCGTGAAGACAATCCCTGAGACGCCACTTGAGTGGGGTCACAGCTTGTCTGTAAGCGGATGCCGGGA
GCAGACAAGCCCGTCAGGGCGCGTCAGCGGGTGTTGGCGGGTGTCGGGGCTGGCTTAAAAGCCACAAAGC
TTAATTTACCCTTCCAAGTTTGTACCAAACGTTTTGTTTCTTCTGGATTTGCTGCAATTCATCGTAAGGA
ACCGATGTGAAGTACAGTTTCTCCGCCATGTCTGGCGGATAAACACGGGGGAATTTCTTGTGCATGTAGC
GCGTGTAGCGCGTCTGCAGGAAGAAAATCAGGTTCGGATTGCTCAGCGCCTCATAGTTGGCGATCGCCAT
GTCCTGCATGGCGTCCGCCTGCACCTTGCGCTGCTGCGTGAATTCGGACAGGGCAGGGCCCAGGGCATTG
CCGTGCTTTTCCAGCAGGGACACGAATACGTGGACGTCCTCCAGCGCCATGTTCATGCCTTGCCCGAGGA
ACGGGGCGGTGGCATGCGCCGCATCGCCGATCAGCAGGATATTGGCCTTGTAGTGGAAGGTGCTGGAACG
GACATTGATGAGGTCGTTGCTGGGCAGCGCCATGAACTGGTCCAGCATTTCCTTGCGACGGTCCGGCGGC
AGGGTGCCGAAGTAGCGGCTGAAGAAATCGGCCATGGCTTCGCGGTTGAGCGTGCCCAGGCTGGGCGTGC
CGGTGTAGGGCAGGCACAGGGCAAAGCTGATGCTGCCGTCCGGGATGGTGGCCGCGCGGCCGGCAAACAG
GCCCTTGGAATCCATGCCGAAGAAGTACAGCAAATCCTTCCTGAAACCCAGATCCGCCGCGTTCGGCAAC
ACCAGCGTCTTGTAGCCGTGGCGGAAGTAACTTTGCCTGAACTCGAAACGGCGCATGCCGCTTTGCATGG
CGCGCCGCACGGCAG
